>Addgene plasmid #211617 | pLenti-h.Rhno1 Cdk1mut7A-C-Myc-P2A-Puro | addgene full sequence | sequence record 419842 | Addgene NGS Result
GTCGACGGATCGGGAGATCTCCCGATCCCCTATGGTGCACTCTCAGTACAATCTGCTCTGATGCCGCATA
GTTAAGCCAGTATCTGCTCCCTGCTTGTGTGTTGGAGGTCGCTGAGTAGTGCGCGAGCAAAATTTAAGCT
ACAACAAGGCAAGGCTTGACCGACAATTGCATGAAGAATCTGCTTAGGGTTAGGCGTTTTGCGCTGCTTC
GCGATGTACGGGCCAGATATCGCGTTGACATTGATTATTGACTAGTTATTAATAGTAATCAATTACGGGG
TCATTAGTTCATAGCCCATATATGGAGTTCCGCGTTACATAACTTACGGTAAATGGCCCGCCTGGCTGAC
CGCCCAACGACCCCCGCCCATTGACGTCAATAATGACGTATGTTCCCATAGTAACGCCAATAGGGACTTT
CCATTGACGTCAATGGGTGGAGTATTTACGGTAAACTGCCCACTTGGCAGTACATCAAGTGTATCATATG
CCAAGTACGCCCCCTATTGACGTCAATGACGGTAAATGGCCCGCCTGGCATTATGCCCAGTACATGACCT
TATGGGACTTTCCTACTTGGCAGTACATCTACGTATTAGTCATCGCTATTACCATGGTGATGCGGTTTTG
GCAGTACATCAATGGGCGTGGATAGCGGTTTGACTCACGGGGATTTCCAAGTCTCCACCCCATTGACGTC
AATGGGAGTTTGTTTTGGCACCAAAATCAACGGGACTTTCCAAAATGTCGTAACAACTCCGCCCCATTGA
CGCAAATGGGCGGTAGGCGTGTACGGTGGGAGGTCTATATAAGCAGCGCGTTTTGCCTGTACTGGGTCTC
TCTGGTTAGACCAGATCTGAGCCTGGGAGCTCTCTGGCTAACTAGGGAACCCACTGCTTAAGCCTCAATA
AAGCTTGCCTTGAGTGCTTCAAGTAGTGTGTGCCCGTCTGTTGTGTGACTCTGGTAACTAGAGATCCCTC
AGACCCTTTTAGTCAGTGTGGAAAATCTCTAGCAGTGGCGCCCGAACAGGGACTTGAAAGCGAAAGGGAA
ACCAGAGGAGCTCTCTCGACGCAGGACTCGGCTTGCTGAAGCGCGCACGGCAAGAGGCGAGGGGCGGCGA
CTGGTGAGTACGCCAAAAATTTTGACTAGCGGAGGCTAGAAGGAGAGAGATGGGTGCGAGAGCGTCAGTA
TTAAGCGGGGGAGAATTAGATCGCGATGGGAAAAAATTCGGTTAAGGCCAGGGGGAAAGAAAAAATATAA
ATTAAAACATATAGTATGGGCAAGCAGGGAGCTAGAACGATTCGCAGTTAATCCTGGCCTGTTAGAAACA
TCAGAAGGCTGTAGACAAATACTGGGACAGCTACAACCATCCCTTCAGACAGGATCAGAAGAACTTAGAT
CATTATATAATACAGTAGCAACCCTCTATTGTGTGCATCAAAGGATAGAGATAAAAGACACCAAGGAAGC
TTTAGACAAGATAGAGGAAGAGCAAAACAAAAGTAAGACCACCGCACAGCAAGCGGCCGGCCGCTGATCT
TCAGACCTGGAGGAGGAGATATGAGGGACAATTGGAGAAGTGAATTATATAAATATAAAGTAGTAAAAAT
TGAACCATTAGGAGTAGCACCCACCAAGGCAAAGAGAAGAGTGGTGCAGAGAGAAAAAAGAGCAGTGGGA
ATAGGAGCTTTGTTCCTTGGGTTCTTGGGAGCAGCAGGAAGCACTATGGGCGCAGCGTCAATGACGCTGA
CGGTACAGGCCAGACAATTATTGTCTGGTATAGTGCAGCAGCAGAACAATTTGCTGAGGGCTATTGAGGC
GCAACAGCATCTGTTGCAACTCACAGTCTGGGGCATCAAGCAGCTCCAGGCAAGAATCCTGGCTGTGGAA
AGATACCTAAAGGATCAACAGCTCCTGGGGATTTGGGGTTGCTCTGGAAAACTCATTTGCACCACTGCTG
TGCCTTGGAATGCTAGTTGGAGTAATAAATCTCTGGAACAGATTTGGAATCACACGACCTGGATGGAGTG
GGACAGAGAAATTAACAATTACACAAGCTTAATACACTCCTTAATTGAAGAATCGCAAAACCAGCAAGAA
AAGAATGAACAAGAATTATTGGAATTAGATAAATGGGCAAGTTTGTGGAATTGGTTTAACATAACAAATT
GGCTGTGGTATATAAAATTATTCATAATGATAGTAGGAGGCTTGGTAGGTTTAAGAATAGTTTTTGCTGT
ACTTTCTATAGTGAATAGAGTTAGGCAGGGATATTCACCATTATCGTTTCAGACCCACCTCCCAACCCCG
AGGGGACCCGACAGGCCCGAAGGAATAGAAGAAGAAGGTGGAGAGAGAGACAGAGACAGATCCATTCGAT
TAGTGAACGGATCGGCACTGCGTGCGCCAATTCTGCAGACAAATGGCAGTATTCATCCACAATTTTAAAA
GAAAAGGGGGGATTGGGGGGTACAGTGCAGGGGAAAGAATAGTAGACATAATAGCAACAGACATACAAAC
TAAAGAATTACAAAAACAAATTACAAAAATTCAAAATTTTCGGGTTTATTACAGGGACAGCAGAGATCCA
GTTTGGTTAGTACCGGGCCCGCTCTAGACATGTCCAATATGACCGCCATGTTGACATTGATTATTGACTA
GTTATTAATAGTAATCAATTACGGGGTCATTAGTTCATAGCCCATATATGGAGTTCCGCGTTACATAACT
TACGGTAAATGGCCCGCCTGGCTGACCGCCCAACGACCCCCGCCCATTGACGTCAATAATGACGTATGTT
CCCATAGTAACGCCAATAGGGACTTTCCATTGACGTCAATGGGTGGAGTATTTACGGTAAACTGCCCACT
TGGCAGTACATCAAGTGTATCATATGCCAAGTCCGCCCCCTATTGACGTCAATGACGGTAAATGGCCCGC
CTGGCATTATGCCCAGTACATGACCTTACGGGACTTTCCTACTTGGCAGTACATCTACGTATTAGTCATC
GCTATTACCATGGTGATGCGGTTTTGGCAGTACACCAATGGGCGTGGATAGCGGTTTGACTCACGGGGAT
TTCCAAGTCTCCACCCCATTGACGTCAATGGGAGTTTGTTTTGGCACCAAAATCAACGGGACTTTCCAAA
ATGTCGTAATAACCCCGCCCCGTTGACGCAAATGGGCGGTAGGCGTGTACGGTGGGAGGTCTATATAAGC
AGAGCTCGTTTAGTGAACCGTCAGAATTTTGTAATACGACTCACTATAGGGCGGCCGGGAATTCGTCGAC
TGGATCCGGTACCGAGGAGATCTGCCGCCGCGATCGCCATGCCTCCCAGAAAAAAACGCCGCCAGCCTTC
CCAGAAAGCCCCGCTGCTGTTCCACCAACAACCACTGGAGGGCCCCAAACACAGCTGTGCATCTACACAG
CTTCCCATCACTCACACTCGACAGGTGCCCAGCAAGCCCATTGACCACAGCACCATCACTTCCTGGGTAG
CCCCTGATTTTGATACAGCAGCAGGAAGCTTGTTCCCAGCCTACCAGAAACACCAAAACCGGGCGAGACA
CTCAAGTCGAAAACCTACCACCTCCAAGTTTCCACATCTAACTTTTGAGGCCCCGCAATCTTCCAGTTCA
GAGACATTGGGGATCCCCTTAATCCGAGAGTGCCCCAGTGAATCAGAAAAGGATGTTTCCAGAAGACCCT
TAGTTCCAGTGCTCGCCCCCCAAAGCTGTGGGAACATGTCAGTGCAGGCACTTCAGAGCTTACCTTATGT
GTTCATTCCACCTGATATCCAGGCCCCAGAGTCATCATCTGTGAAGGAAGAACTCATTCCCCAAGATCAG
AAGGAAAACAGCCTTCTAAGCTGCACTCTTCACACTGGCGCCCCTAATGCCCCAGAGCCTGGACCTGTTC
TGGTTAAAGACGCCCCCGAGGACAAGTATGGAATAAAGGTCACATGGAGGAGACGACAGCACCTGCTTGC
TTACCTCAGGGAGAGAGGGAAGCTGAGCAGAAGCCAATTCCTTGTGAAAAGCACGCGTACGCGGCCGCTC
GAGCAGAAACTCATCTCAGAAGAGGATCTGGCAGCAAATGATATCCTGGTTTGGGTAGGAAGCGGAGCTA
CTAACTTCAGCCTGCTGAAGCAGGCTGGAGACGTGGAGGAGAACCCTGGACCTATGACCGAGTACAAGCC
CACGGTGCGCCTCGCCACCCGCGACGACGTCCCCAGGGCCGTACGCACCCTCGCCGCCGCGTTCGCCGAC
TACCCCGCCACGCGCCACACCGTCGATCCGGATCGCCACATCGAGCGGGTCACCGAGCTGCAAGAACTCT
TCCTCACGCGCGTCGGGCTCGACATCGGCAAGGTGTGGGTCGCGGACGACGGCGCCGCGGTGGCGGTCTG
GACCACGCCGGAGAGCGTCGAAGCGGGGGCGGTGTTCGCCGAGATCGGCCCGCGCATGGCCGAGTTGAGC
GGTTCCCGGCTGGCCGCGCAGCAACAGATGGAAGGCCTCCTGGCGCCGCACCGGCCCAAGGAGCCCGCGT
GGTTCCTGGCCACCGTCGGCGTCTCGCCCGACCACCAGGGCAAGGGTCTGGGCAGCGCCGTCGTGCTCCC
CGGAGTGGAGGCGGCCGAGCGCGCCGGGGTGCCCGCCTTCCTGGAGACCTCCGCGCCCCGCAACCTCCCC
TTCTACGAGCGGCTCGGCTTCACCGTCACCGCCGACGTCGAGGTGCCCGAAGGACCGCGCACCTGGTGCA
TGACCCGCAAGCCCGGTGCCTGATGTACACCCAAACGGCCGGCCGCGGTCTGTACAAGTAGGATTCGTCG
AGGGACCTAATAACTTCGTATAGCATACATTATACGAAGTTATACATGTTTAAGGGTTCCGGTTCCACTA
GGTACAATTCGATATCAAGCTTATCGATAATCAACCTCTGGATTACAAAATTTGTGAAAGATTGACTGGT
ATTCTTAACTATGTTGCTCCTTTTACGCTATGTGGATACGCTGCTTTAATGCCTTTGTATCATGCTATTG
CTTCCCGTATGGCTTTCATTTTCTCCTCCTTGTATAAATCCTGGTTGCTGTCTCTTTATGAGGAGTTGTG
GCCCGTTGTCAGGCAACGTGGCGTGGTGTGCACTGTGTTTGCTGACGCAACCCCCACTGGTTGGGGCATT
GCCACCACCTGTCAGCTCCTTTCCGGGACTTTCGCTTTCCCCCTCCCTATTGCCACGGCGGAACTCATCG
CCGCCTGCCTTGCCCGCTGCTGGACAGGGGCTCGGCTGTTGGGCACTGACAATTCCGTGGTGTTGTCGGG
GAAATCATCGTCCTTTCCTTGGCTGCTCGCCTGTGTTGCCACCTGGATTCTGCGCGGGACGTCCTTCTGC
TACGTCCCTTCGGCCCTCAATCCAGCGGACCTTCCTTCCCGCGGCCTGCTGCCGGCTCTGCGGCCTCTTC
CGCGTCTTCGCCTTCGCCCTCAGACGAGTCGGATCTCCCTTTGGGCCGCCTCCCCGCATCGATACCGTCG
ACCTCGATCGAGACCTAGAAAAACATGGAGCAATCACAAGTAGCAATACAGCAGCTACCAATGCTGATTG
TGCCTGGCTAGAAGCACAAGAGGAGGAGGAGGTGGGTTTTCCAGTCACACCTCAGGTACCTTTAAGACCA
ATGACTTACAAGGCAGCTGTAGATCTTAGCCACTTTTTAAAAGAAAAGGGGGGACTGGAAGGGCTAATTC
ACTCCCAACGAAGACAAGATATCCTTGATCTGTGGATCTACCACACACAAGGCTACTTCCCTGATTGGCA
GAACTACACACCAGGGCCAGGGATCAGATATCCACTGACCTTTGGATGGTGCTACAAGCTAGTACCAGTT
GAGCAAGAGAAGGTAGAAGAAGCCAATGAAGGAGAGAACACCCGCTTGTTACACCCTGTGAGCCTGCATG
GGATGGATGACCCGGAGAGAGAAGTATTAGAGTGGAGGTTTGACAGCCGCCTAGCATTTCATCACATGGC
CCGAGAGCTGCATCCGGACTGTACTGGGTCTCTCTGGTTAGACCAGATCTGAGCCTGGGAGCTCTCTGGC
TAACTAGGGAACCCACTGCTTAAGCCTCAATAAAGCTTGCCTTGAGTGCTTCAAGTAGTGTGTGCCCGTC
TGTTGTGTGACTCTGGTAACTAGAGATCCCTCAGACCCTTTTAGTCAGTGTGGAAAATCTCTAGCAGCAT
GTGAGCAAAAGGCCAGCAAAAGGCCAGGAACCGTAAAAAGGCCGCGTTGCTGGCGTTTTTCCATAGGCTC
CGCCCCCCTGACGAGCATCACAAAAATCGACGCTCAAGTCAGAGGTGGCGAAACCCGACAGGACTATAAA
GATACCAGGCGTTTCCCCCTGGAAGCTCCCTCGTGCGCTCTCCTGTTCCGACCCTGCCGCTTACCGGATA
CCTGTCCGCCTTTCTCCCTTCGGGAAGCGTGGCGCTTTCTCATAGCTCACGCTGTAGGTATCTCAGTTCG
GTGTAGGTCGTTCGCTCCAAGCTGGGCTGTGTGCACGAACCCCCCGTTCAGCCCGACCGCTGCGCCTTAT
CCGGTAACTATCGTCTTGAGTCCAACCCGGTAAGACACGACTTATCGCCACTGGCAGCAGCCACTGGTAA
CAGGATTAGCAGAGCGAGGTATGTAGGCGGTGCTACAGAGTTCTTGAAGTGGTGGCCTAACTACGGCTAC
ACTAGAAGAACAGTATTTGGTATCTGCGCTCTGCTGAAGCCAGTTACCTTCGGAAAAAGAGTTGGTAGCT
CTTGATCCGGCAAACAAACCACCGCTGGTAGCGGTGGTTTTTTTGTTTGCAAGCAGCAGATTACGCGCAG
AAAAAAAGGATCTCAAGAAGATCCTTTGATCTTTTCTACGGGGTCTGACGCTCAGTGGAACGAAAACTCA
CGTTAAGGGATTTTGGTCATGATTACGCCCCGCCCTGCCACTCATCGCAGTACTGTTGTAATTCATTAAG
CATTCTGCCGACATGGAAGCCATCACAAACGGCATGATGAACCTGAATCGCCAGCGGCATCAGCACCTTG
TCGCCTTGCGTATAATATTTGCCCATGGTGAAAACGGGGGCGAAGAAGTTGTCCATATTGGCCACGTTTA
AATCAAAACTGGTGAAACTCACCCAGGGATTGGCTGAGACGAAAAACATATTCTCAATAAACCCTTTAGG
GAAATAGGCCAGGTTTTCACCGTAACACGCCACATCTTGCGAATATATGTGTAGAAACTGCCGGAAATCG
TCGTGGTATTCACTCCAGAGCGATGAAAACGTTTCAGTTTGCTCATGGAAAACGGTGTAACAAGGGTGAA
CACTATCCCATATCACCAGCTCACCGTCTTTCATTGCCATACGGAACTCCGGATGAGCATTCATCAGGCG
GGCAAGAATGTGAATAAAGGCCGGATAAAACTTGTGCTTATTTTTCTTTACGGTCTTTAAAAAGGCCGTA
ATATCCAGCTGAACGGTCTGGTTATAGGTACATTGAGCAACTGACTGAAATGCCTCAAAATGTTCTTTAC
GATGCCATTGGGATATATCAACGGTGGTATATCCAGTGATTTTTTTCTCCATACTCTTCCTTTTTCAATA
TTATTGAAGCATTTATCAGGGTTATTGTCTCATGAGCGGATACATATTTGAATGTATTTAGAAAAATAAA
CAAATAGGGGTTCCGCGCACATTTCCCCGAAAAGTGCCACCTGAC
Features (pLannotate 1.2.2; 23 found; start..end, strand, type, name):
     31..83      -  misc_feature   bom (fragment): basis of mobility region from pBR322
    237..616     +  enhancer       CMV enhancer: human cytomegalovirus immediate early enhancer
    617..816     +  promoter       CMV promoter: human cytomegalovirus (CMV) immediate early promoter
    834..1014    +  LTR            5' LTR (truncated): truncated 5' long terminal repeat (LTR) from HIV-1
   1061..1186    +  misc_feature   HIV-1 Ψ: packaging signal of human immunodeficiency virus type 1
   1170..1508    +  CDS            HIV-1 gag (fragment): gag protein from human immunodeficiency virus 1; gag
   1683..1916    +  misc_feature   RRE: The Rev response element (RRE) of HIV-1 allows for Rev-dependent mRNA export from the nucleus to the cytoplasm.
   2293..2393    +  CDS            Rev (fragment): human immunodeficiency virus 1 (HIV-1) Rev protein; rev; enhances nuclear export of unspliced and incompletely spliced viral mRNAs
   2443..2560    +  misc_feature   cPPT/CTS: central polypurine tract and central termination sequence of HIV-1
   2643..3022    +  enhancer       CMV enhancer: human cytomegalovirus immediate early enhancer
   3024..3223    +  promoter       CMV promoter: human cytomegalovirus (CMV) immediate early promoter
   3252..3270    +  promoter       T7 promoter: promoter for bacteriophage T7 RNA polymerase
   3329..4042    +  CDS            RHNO1: RHNO1_HUMAN - Also known as C12orf32, RHINO. Experimental evidence at protein level: Swiss-Prot protein existence level 1. Plays a role in DNA damage response (DDR) signaling upon genotoxic stresses such as ionizing radiation (IR) during the S phase. Recruited to sites of DNA damage through interaction with the 9-1-1 cell-cycle checkpoint response complex and TOPBP1 in a ATR-dependent manner. Required for the progression of the G1 to S phase transition. Plays a role in the stimulation of CHEK1 phosphorylation. From Homo sapiens (Human).
   4184..4783    +  CDS            PuroR (fragment): puromycin N-acetyltransferase; pac from Streptomyces; confers resistance to puromycin
   4840..4873    +  protein_bind   loxP: Cre-mediated recombination occurs in the 8-bp core sequence (GCATACAT). Cre recombinase
   4906..4929    +  misc_feature   MCS (fragment): pBluescript multiple cloning site
   4929..5517    +  misc_feature   WPRE: woodchuck hepatitis virus posttranscriptional regulatory element
   5518..5537    +  misc_feature   MCS (fragment): pBluescript multiple cloning site
   5539..6039    +  CDS            nef (fragment): NEF_HV1LA - Experimental evidence at protein level: Swiss-Prot protein existence level 1. Extracellular Nef protein targets CD4(+) T-lymphocytes for apoptosis by interacting with CXCR4 surface receptors. From Human immunodeficiency virus type 1 group M subtype B (isolate Lai) (HIV-1).
   6046..6226    +  LTR            5' LTR (truncated): truncated 5' long terminal repeat (LTR) from HIV-1
   6288..6876    -  rep_origin     ori: high-copy-number ColE1/pMB1/pBR322/pUC origin of replication
   6956..7612    -  CDS            cat: CAT_ECOLX - Experimental evidence at protein level: Swiss-Prot protein existence level 1. This enzyme is an effector of chloramphenicol resistance in bacteria. From Escherichia coli. This protein is used as a marker in many commonly used cloning vectors, such as pACYC184.
   7613..7717    -  promoter       AmpR promoter: bla
