[The description below was written by a language model from this plasmid's Addgene catalogue record and pLannotate feature annotations shown in this document.]
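Description:
pLenti-h.Rhno1 Cdk1mut7A-C-Myc-P2A-Puro is an HIV-1-based lentiviral transfer plasmid for expressing a mutant form of human RHNO1 (RHINO) in mammalian cells. In bacteria it replicates from a high-copy ColE1/pUC-type origin and is selected with chloramphenicol through a cat gene driven by the AmpR promoter. The viral genome is transcribed from an upstream CMV enhancer/promoter fused to a truncated 5' LTR, an arrangement typical of Tat-independent packaging designs. It carries the Ψ packaging signal with a partial gag sequence, the Rev response element for nuclear export of the genomic RNA, and the cPPT/CTS. A WPRE sits downstream of the cargo to enhance transcript expression, followed by a nef-derived fragment and a truncated LTR at the 3' end.

The internal cassette uses a second CMV enhancer/promoter, followed by a T7 promoter, to drive the 714 bp RHNO1 coding sequence. According to the plasmid name, the protein carries a C-terminal Myc tag and is linked by a P2A self-cleaving peptide to puromycin N-acetyltransferase, so RHNO1 and the selection marker come from a single transcript. The tag and P2A are not annotated individually in the feature table, though an unannotated gap lies between the RHNO1 and PuroR features. A single loxP site follows the puromycin gene.

The insert carries seven alanine substitutions (S58A, S98A, S133A, T159A, S191A, T198A and T202A). The "Cdk1mut7A" designation suggests these remove CDK1 phosphorylation sites, producing a non-phosphorylatable variant. The associated work concerns RHINO's role in directing microhomology-mediated end joining to repair DNA breaks in mitosis. The construct is therefore suited to stable expression or complementation experiments comparing this mutant with other RHNO1 forms in puromycin-selected cells.
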