Addgene plasmid #211617: pLenti-h.Rhno1 Cdk1mut7A-C-Myc-P2A-Puro
Purpose: Rhno1 Cdk1mut7A
Depositing lab: Agnel Sfeir. Depositing organization: Memorial Sloan-Kettering Cancer Center. Publication: RHINO directs MMEJ to repair DNA breaks in mitosis. Brambati A, Sacco O, Porcella S, Heyza J, Kareh M, Schmidt JC, Sfeir A. Science. 2023 Aug 11;381(6658):653-660. doi: 10.1126/science.adh3694. Epub 2023 Jul 13. PubMed 37440612.
Backbone
  Vector backbone: pLenti
  Backbone size w/o insert (bp): 7013
  Total vector size (bp): 7745
  Vector type: Mammalian Expression
  Selectable markers: Puromycin
Growth in bacteria
  Bacterial resistance: Chloramphenicol, 25 μg/mL
  Growth temperature: 37°C
  Growth strain: NEB Stable
  Copy number: Unknown
Gene/Insert
  Gene/Insert name: hRHNO1
  Species: H. sapiens (human)
  Insert size (bp): 714
  Mutation: S58A, S98A, S133A, T159A, T198A, S191A, and T202A
  Entrez Gene: RHNO1 (a.k.a. C12orf32, HKMT1188, RHINO)
  Promoter: CMV
  Cloning method: Unknown
  Sequencing primers: 5′ CGCAAATGGGCGGTAGGCGTG
Terms and licenses: Academic/Nonprofit Terms; Industry Terms: Not Available to Industry
How to cite: pLenti-h.Rhno1 Cdk1mut7A-C-Myc-P2A-Puro was a gift from Agnel Sfeir (Addgene plasmid # 211617 ; http://n2t.net/addgene:211617 ; RRID:Addgene_211617)
